Addgene plasmid #198516: pAAV_EF1a-DIO-PdCO-mScarlet-ER-miniWPRE
Purpose: Expresses optimized PdCO in frame with mScarlet under control of eukaryotic Ef1a promoter after Cre-dependent recombination.
Depositing lab: Ofer Yizhar. Publication: A bistable inhibitory optoGPCR for multiplexed optogenetic control of neural circuits. Wietek J, Nozownik A, Pulin M, Saraf-Sinik I, Matosevich N, Gowrishankar R, Gat A, Malan D, Brown BJ, Dine J, Imambocus BN, Levy R, Sauter K, Litvin A, Regev N, Subramaniam S, Abrera K, Summarli D, Goren EM, Mizrachi G, Bitton E, Benjamin A, Copits BA, Sasse P, Rost BR, Schmitz D, Bruchas MR, Soba P, Oren-Suissa M, Nir Y, Wiegert JS, Yizhar O. Nat Methods. 2024 May 29. doi: 10.1038/s41592-024-02285-8. PubMed 38811857.
Backbone
  Vector backbone: pAAV
  Backbone manufacturer: Invitrogen
  Backbone size w/o insert (bp): 4993
  Total vector size (bp): 6829
  Modifications to backbone: directional Cre-lox sites
  Vector type: Mammalian Expression, AAV, Cre/Lox
Growth in bacteria
  Bacterial resistance: Ampicillin, 100 μg/mL
  Growth temperature: 30°C
  Growth strain: NEB Stable
  Copy number: High Copy
Gene/Insert
  Gene/Insert name: PdCO (alt name: Platynereis dumerilii Ciliary Opsin, optimized for mammalian neuron expression and enhanced axonal membrane trafficking)
  Species: Synthetic; Platynereis dumerilii
  Insert size (bp): 1896
  GenBank ID: AY692353.1
  Promoter: EF-1a
  Tag / fusion protein: mScarlet (C terminal on insert); Rho1D4 (C terminal on insert)
  Cloning method: Restriction Enzyme; 5′ cloning site SgsI (not destroyed); 3′ cloning site NheI (not destroyed)
  Sequencing primers: 5′ EF1a_F (tgccctttttgagtttggatcttggt); 3′ minWPRE_R (gtccgcacgtgctttaaaaaac)
Terms and licenses: Academic/Nonprofit Terms; Industry Terms: Not Available to Industry
Depositor comments: Please visit https://www.biorxiv.org/content/10.1101/2023.07.01.547328v1 for bioRxiv preprint.
How to cite: pAAV_EF1a-DIO-PdCO-mScarlet-ER-miniWPRE was a gift from Ofer Yizhar (Addgene plasmid # 198516 ; http://n2t.net/addgene:198516 ; RRID:Addgene_198516) For viral preps, please replace (Addgene plasmid # 198516) in the above sentence with: (Addgene viral prep # 198516-AAV1) or (Addgene viral prep # 198516-AAV5)
