[The description below was written by a language model from this plasmid's Addgene catalogue record and pLannotate feature annotations shown in this document.]
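Description:
pAAV_EF1a-DIO-PdCO-mScarlet-ER-miniWPRE is an adeno-associated virus transfer plasmid for Cre-dependent expression of an inhibitory optogenetic GPCR in mammalian cells, particularly neurons. It is built on a pAAV backbone with a high-copy ColE1/pUC-type origin, an f1 origin and an ampicillin resistance gene for propagation in E. coli. The expression cassette is flanked by AAV2 inverted terminal repeats, which allow it to be packaged into recombinant AAV particles. The automated annotation detects one full ITR and only short fragments of the other, which is common for these repeat-rich, hard-to-sequence regions. The sequenced record (6,819 nt) is close to the catalogue size of 6,829 bp.

The payload is PdCO, a ciliary opsin from the annelid Platynereis dumerilii, optimized for expression in mammalian neurons and for enhanced axonal membrane trafficking. It is fused at its C terminus to a Rho1D4 epitope tag and the red fluorescent protein mScarlet. A short fragment matching KCNJ2 (Kir2.1) lies between opsin and mScarlet and likely corresponds to a trafficking signal, while the "ER" in the name suggests an ER export motif; the opsin coding region itself was not annotated by the feature-calling tool. The fusion sits in inverted orientation downstream of the human EF-1α promoter, between oppositely oriented pairs of lox2272 and loxP sites (a DIO/FLEx arrangement). Cre recombinase flips the cassette and locks it in the sense orientation, so expression occurs only in Cre-positive cells. A truncated WPRE ("miniWPRE") and an SV40 polyadenylation signal follow, enhancing transcript stability while conserving packaging capacity. The associated publication describes PdCO as a bistable inhibitory optoGPCR for multiplexed optogenetic control of neural circuits, with mScarlet marking the expressing cells.
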