Features (pLannotate 1.2.2; 26 found; start..end, strand, type, name):
     54..81      +  repeat_region  AAV2 ITR (fragment): inverted terminal repeat of adeno-associated virus serotype 2 inverted
    110..137     +  repeat_region  AAV2 ITR (fragment): inverted terminal repeat of adeno-associated virus serotype 2 inverted
    200..266     +  CDS            small t antigen (fragment): SV40 (simian virus 40) small t antigen
    273..1451    +  promoter       EF-1α promoter: strong constitutive promoter for human elongation factor EF-1α
   1458..1475    +  misc_feature   MCS (fragment): pUC18/19 multiple cloning site
   1482..1515    +  protein_bind   lox2272: Cre-mediated recombination occurs in the 8-bp core sequence (GGATACTT). lox2272 sites are compatible with each other, but incompatible with loxP or loxN sites (Lee and Saito, 1988). Cre recombinase
   1516..1565    -  intron         β-globin intron (fragment): internally truncated intron from human β-globin
   1566..1599    +  protein_bind   loxP: Cre-mediated recombination occurs in the 8-bp core sequence (GCATACAT). Cre recombinase
   1638..2333    -  CDS            mScarlet: mScarlet is a basic (constitutively fluorescent) red fluorescent protein published in 2016, derived from synthetic construct. It has moderate acid sensitivity.
   2337..2396    -  CDS            KCNJ2 (fragment): KCNJ2_HUMAN - Also known as IRK1. Experimental evidence at protein level: Swiss-Prot protein existence level 1. Probably participates in establishing action potential waveform and excitability of neuronal and muscle tissues. Inward rectifier potassium channels are characterized by a greater tendency to allow potassium to flow into the cell rather than out of it. Their voltage dependence is regulated by the concentration of extracellular potassium; as external potassium is raised, the voltage range of the channel opening shifts to more positive voltages. The inward rectification is mainly due t
   3531..3564    -  protein_bind   lox2272: Cre-mediated recombination occurs in the 8-bp core sequence (GGATACTT). lox2272 sites are compatible with each other, but incompatible with loxP or loxN sites (Lee and Saito, 1988). Cre recombinase
   3565..3614    -  intron         β-globin intron (fragment): internally truncated intron from human β-globin
   3615..3648    -  protein_bind   loxP: Cre-mediated recombination occurs in the 8-bp core sequence (GCATACAT). Cre recombinase
   3661..3677    -  promoter       tet promoter (fragment): E. coli promoter for tetracycline efflux protein gene
   3676..3833    +  misc_feature   WPRE (fragment): woodchuck hepatitis virus posttranscriptional regulatory element
   3839..3923    +  misc_feature   WPRE (fragment): woodchuck hepatitis virus posttranscriptional regulatory element
   3922..3965    -  polyA_signal   SV40 poly(A) signal (fragment): SV40 polyadenylation signal
   3969..4036    -  polyA_signal   SV40 poly(A) signal (fragment): SV40 polyadenylation signal
   4124..4264    +  repeat_region  AAV2 ITR: inverted terminal repeat of adeno-associated virus serotype 2 inverted
   4269..4320    -  misc_feature   bom (fragment): basis of mobility region from pBR322
   4339..4794    +  rep_origin     f1 ori (sequence partly withheld): f1 bacteriophage origin of replication; arrow indicates direction of (+) strand synthesis
   4795..4844    -  misc_feature   bom (fragment): basis of mobility region from pBR322
   4946..4981    -  CDS            rop (fragment): Rop protein, which maintains plasmids at low copy number; rop
   5076..5180    +  promoter       AmpR promoter: bla
   5181..6041    +  CDS            AmpR: β-lactamase; bla; confers resistance to ampicillin, carbenicillin, and related antibiotics
   6212..6800    +  rep_origin     ori: high-copy-number ColE1/pMB1/pBR322/pUC origin of replication
>Addgene plasmid #198516 | pAAV_EF1a-DIO-PdCO-mScarlet-ER-miniWPRE | addgene full sequence | sequence record 390653 | Addgene NGS Result
TTTTACGGTTCCTGGCCTTTTGCTGGCCTTTTGCTCACATGTCCTGCAGGCAGCTGCGCGCTCGCTCGCT
CACTGAGGCCGCCCGGGCGTCGGGCGACCTTTGGTCGCCCGGCCTCAGTGAGCGAGCGAGCGCGCAGAGA
GGGAGTGGCCAACTCCATCACTAGGGGTTCCTGCGGCCGCACGCGTAAGCTTTGCAAAGATGGATAAAGT
TTTAAACAGAGAGGAATCTTTGCAGCTAATGGACCTTCTAGGTCTTGAAAGGAGTGGGAATTGGCTCCGG
TGCCCGTCAGTGGGCAGAGCGCACATCGCCCACAGTCCCCGAGAAGTTGGGGGGAGGGGTCGGCAATTGA
ACCGGTGCCTAGAGAAGGTGGCGCGGGGTAAACTGGGAAAGTGATGTCGTGTACTGGCTCCGCCTTTTTC
CCGAGGGTGGGGGAGAACCGTATATAAGTGCAGTAGTCGCCGTGAACGTTCTTTTTCGCAACGGGTTTGC
CGCCAGAACACAGGTAAGTGCCGTGTGTGGTTCCCGCGGGCCTGGCCTCTTTACGGGTTATGGCCCTTGC
GTGCCTTGAATTACTTCCACCTGGCTGCAGTACGTGATTCTTGATCCCGAGCTTCGGGTTGGAAGTGGGT
GGGAGAGTTCGAGGCCTTGCGCTTAAGGAGCCCCTTCGCCTCGTGCTTGAGTTGAGGCCTGGCCTGGGCG
CTGGGGCCGCCGCGTGCGAATCTGGTGGCACCTTCGCGCCTGTCTCGCTGCTTTCGATAAGTCTCTAGCC
ATTTAAAATTTTTGATGACCTGCTGCGACGCTTTTTTTCTGGCAAGATAGTCTTGTAAATGCGGGCCAAG
ATCTGCACACTGGTATTTCGGTTTTTGGGGCCGCGGGCGGCGACGGGGCCCGTGCGTCCCAGCGCACATG
TTCGGCGAGGCGGGGCCTGCGAGCGCGGCCACCGAGAATCGGACGGGGGTAGTCTCAAGCTGGCCGGCCT
GCTCTGGTGCCTGGCCTCGCGCCGCCGTGTATCGCCCCGCCCTGGGCGGCAAGGCTGGCCCGGTCGGCAC
CAGTTGCGTGAGCGGAAAGATGGCCGCTTCCCGGCCCTGCTGCAGGGAGCTCAAAATGGAGGACGCGGCG
CTCGGGAGAGCGGGCGGGTGAGTCACCCACACAAAGGAAAAGGGCCTTTCCGTCCTCAGCCGTCGCTTCA
TGTGACTCCACGGAGTACCGGGCGCCGTCCAGGCACCTCGATTAGTTCTCGAGCTTTTGGAGTACGTCGT
CTTTAGGTTGGGGGGAGGGGTTTTATGCGATGGAGTTTCCCCACACTGAGTGGGTGGAGACTGAAGTTAG
GCCAGCTTGGCACTTGATGTAATTCTCCTTGGAATTTGCCCTTTTTGAGTTTGGATCTTGGTTCATTCTC
AAGCCTCAGACAGTGGTTCAAAGTTTTTTTCTTCCATTTCAGGTGTCGTGAGGTACCGGATCCTCTAGAG
TCGACTCCGGAATAACTTCGTATAGGATACTTTATACGAAGTTATGCAGAATGGTAGCTGGATTGTAGCT
GCTATTAGCAATATGAAACCTCTTAATAACTTCGTATAGCATACATTATACGAAGTTATGGCGCGCCGTC
GACTTACACCTCGTTCTCGTAGCAGAACTTGTACAGCTCGTCCATGCCGCCGGTGGAGTGGCGGCCCTCG
GAGCGTTCGTACTGTTCCACCACGGTGTAGTCCTCGTTGTGGGAGGTGATGTCCAACTTGCGGTCGACGT
TGTAGGCGCCGGGCATCTGCACGGGCTTCTTGGCCTTGTAGGTGGTCTTGAAGTCCGCCAGGTAGCGTCC
GCCGTCCTTCAGGCGCAGGGCCATCTTAATGTCGCCCTTCAGCACGCCGTCCTCGGGGTACAACCGCTCG
GTGGACGCTTCCCAGCCCATTGTCTTCTTCTGCATTACGGGGCCGTCAGGAGGGAAGTTGGTGCCGCGGA
GCTTCACCTTGTAGATCAGGGTGCCGTCCTCCAGGGAGGTGTCCTGGGTCACGGTCACGGCGCCGCCGTC
CTCGAAGTTCATCACGCGCTCCCACTTGAAGCCCTCGGGGAAGGACTGCTTATAGTAGTCGGGGATGTCG
GCGGGGTGCTTGGTGAAGGCCCTGGAGCCGTACATGAACTGAGGGGACAGGATGTCCCAGGAGAAGGGCA
GGGGGCCACCCTTGGTCACCTTCAGCTTGGCGGTCTGGGTGCCCTCGTAGGGGCGGCCCTCGCCCTCGCC
CTCGATCTCGAACTCGTGGCCGTTCATGGAGCCCTCCATGTGCACCTTGAACCGCATGAACTCCTTGATC
ACTGCCTCGCCCTTGCTCACCATCACCACGTTGATGTCGATCTGGTCCAGGGGGATGTACTCGCCCTCGC
TGGTGATCCTGCTCTTACCGGTTGGATCTCGGGCTCGCGGAGCAGGAGCAACCTGGGAAGTCTCGGTCGT
CGCGGCGACTTGATTCGTGGCTGTACCACCAGTTGCTCTCTCACTCTCGGAGTTCAGGTCCTCTACTCCC
ATTCCGAGAAGAACTTTAAGGCTCCGCCTGAATTGTTTGTTCATGAACACATAGATAAGAGGGTTATACA
TCGTAGAAGACTTTGCAAACATGGCAGGAATCACTGTGGCCACTGGATGGAGCAGGTCTTTAGGGCCGAA
GCTGGCGAGCATGCAGATAACAGCGTAGGGACTCCAGGCAAGCATGAACAGGCTAACCATCAGCAGCGTC
ATGCGCAGTACTTCGCGTTCTGCTTTGGCAACAGAACCGCCTGTTTTCGCTACCTTCCGAACCTTATCGT
AGATCAGCCCGTATGACACGACGATAATGAGAACAGGGACAAGAAAGCAGAAGATGAAAATAGCAAACAC
GTAGGACTTATCGGATGTTTCATCGGAAAGCCAGTCGATACTACACCAAGTGGCCAAACCTTCCGGTATG
TAGTGATTCCACCCAAGGAGAGGCGCGAGTGTGAATGCCAGGGAGTAGATCCAAATGAAAGCCATCGCCG
CCACGCCCATCCGCGTTGTCAAACCTGTGAAGGAGCCGAGACGCAGCACGGCCAGACAACGAACAAAAGC
AATAACGCTCAGGGTCATCAGTGCCGCGAGCCCGCCGAGGTATGTTATGAAGCCGTACCATTTGCAGAAA
CCGTCTTCTTCTCGCAACAGGGTTTTGCGAGCTGTAATAATGAACTTAAATGCGGTGCCGAAAACTGCAA
CCAACAGATCCCCGAGAGCGAGACTTACATACAGGAAGTTATTGGGGCTCCTCAACTTTCTGTCTTTGAT
AAAGAGGACCAACACCAAAACGTTGAGACTGACTCCCAGACAAGCAATGAAGAAAAGGTAAGCTGCACAA
ATGTTGTAATCGGTGGCTGTGAAGGCATTGTAGATGTAATGATTTCCGCCGTCCGTTTCCGCATTAAGGT
TTTGGAAATACGTGCTGTTGATTGGGGTATCCATCAACTCGGTGACAGGATTTGGAATCGTCAAGTTCTC
CCCGTCCATGGTGGCAACAGCGCTGCTAGCATAACTTCGTATAAAGTATCCTATACGAAGTTATTTGCCT
TAACCCAGAAATTATCACTGTTATTCTTTAGAATGGTGCAAAGAATAACTTCGTATAATGTATGCTATAC
GAAGTTATGAATTCGATATCAAGCTTATCGATGATAATCAACCTCTGGATTACAAAATTTGTGAAAGATT
GACTGGTATTCTTAACTATGTTGCTCCTTTTACGCTATGTGGATACGCTGCTTTAATGCCTTTGTATCAT
GCTATTGCTTCCCGTATGGCTTTCATTTTCTCCTCCTTGTATAAATCCTGGTTAGTTCTTGCCACGGCGG
AACTCATCGCCGCCTGCCTTGCCCGCTGCTGGACAGGGGCTCGGCTGTTGGGCACTGACAATTCCGTGGT
GTTTATTTGTGAAATTTGTGATGCTATTGCTTTATTTGTAACCATCTAGCTTTATTTGTGAAATTTGTGA
TGCTATTGCTTTATTTGTAACCATTATAAGCTGCAATAAACAAGTTAACAACAACAATTGCATTCATTTT
ATGTTTCAGGTTCAGGGGGAGATGTGGGAGGTTTTTTAAAGCACGTGCGGACCGAGCGGCCGCAGGAACC
CCTAGTGATGGAGTTGGCCACTCCCTCTCTGCGCGCTCGCTCGCTCACTGAGGCCGGGCGACCAAAGGTC
GCCCGACGCCCGGGCTTTGCCCGGGCGGCCTCAGTGAGCGAGCGAGCGCGCAGCTGCCTGCAGGGGCGCC
TGATGCGGTATTTTCTCCTTACGCATCTGTGCGGTATTTCACACCGCATA
[95 nt withheld, positions 4321-4415]
T
[46 nt withheld, positions 4417-4462]
C
[141 nt withheld, positions 4464-4604]
CCTTTGACGTTGGAGTCCACGTTCTTT
[37 nt withheld, positions 4632-4668]
ACTCTATCTCGGGCTATTCTTTTGATTTATAAGGGATTTTGCCGATTTCGGTCTATTGGTTAAAAAATGA
GCTGATTTAACAAAAATTTAACGCGAATTTTAACAAAATATTAACGTTTACAATTTTATGGTGCACTCTC
AGTACAATCTGCTCTGATGCCGCATAGTTAAGCCAGCCCCGACACCCGCCAACACCCGCTGACGCGCCCT
GACGGGCTTGTCTGCTCCCGGCATCCGCTTACAGACAAGCTGTGACCGTCTCCGGGAGCTGCATGTGTCA
GAGGTTTTCACCGTCATCACCGAAACGCGCGAGACGAAAGGGCCTCGTGATACGCCTATTTTTATAGGTT
AATGTCATGATAATAATGGTTTCTTAGACGTCAGGTGGCACTTTTCGGGGAAATGTGCGCGGAACCCCTA
TTTGTTTATTTTTCTAAATACATTCAAATATGTATCCGCTCATGAGACAATAACCCTGATAAATGCTTCA
ATAATATTGAAAAAGGAAGAGTATGAGTATTCAACATTTCCGTGTCGCCCTTATTCCCTTTTTTGCGGCA
TTTTGCCTTCCTGTTTTTGCTCACCCAGAAACGCTGGTGAAAGTAAAAGATGCTGAAGATCAGTTGGGTG
CACGAGTGGGTTACATCGAACTGGATCTCAACAGCGGTAAGATCCTTGAGAGTTTTCGCCCCGAAGAACG
TTTTCCAATGATGAGCACTTTTAAAGTTCTGCTATGTGGCGCGGTATTATCCCGTATTGACGCCGGGCAA
GAGCAACTCGGTCGCCGCATACACTATTCTCAGAATGACTTGGTTGAGTACTCACCAGTCACAGAAAAGC
ATCTTACGGATGGCATGACAGTAAGAGAATTATGCAGTGCTGCCATAACCATGAGTGATAACACTGCGGC
CAACTTACTTCTGACAACGATCGGAGGACCGAAGGAGCTAACCGCTTTTTTGCACAACATGGGGGATCAT
GTAACTCGCCTTGATCGTTGGGAACCGGAGCTGAATGAAGCCATACCAAACGACGAGCGTGACACCACGA
TGCCTGTAGCAATGGCAACAACGTTGCGCAAACTATTAACTGGCGAACTACTTACTCTAGCTTCCCGGCA
ACAATTAATAGACTGGATGGAGGCGGATAAAGTTGCAGGACCACTTCTGCGCTCGGCCCTTCCGGCTGGC
TGGTTTATTGCTGATAAATCTGGAGCCGGTGAGCGTGGGTCTCGCGGTATCATTGCAGCACTGGGGCCAG
ATGGTAAGCCCTCCCGTATCGTAGTTATCTACACGACGGGGAGTCAGGCAACTATGGATGAACGAAATAG
ACAGATCGCTGAGATAGGTGCCTCACTGATTAAGCATTGGTAACTGTCAGACCAAGTTTACTCATATATA
CTTTAGATTGATTTAAAACTTCATTTTTAATTTAAAAGGATCTAGGTGAAGATCCTTTTTGATAATCTCA
TGACCAAAATCCCTTAACGTGAGTTTTCGTTCCACTGAGCGTCAGACCCCGTAGAAAAGATCAAAGGATC
TTCTTGAGATCCTTTTTTTCTGCGCGTAATCTGCTGCTTGCAAACAAAAAAACCACCGCTACCAGCGGTG
GTTTGTTTGCCGGATCAAGAGCTACCAACTCTTTTTCCGAAGGTAACTGGCTTCAGCAGAGCGCAGATAC
CAAATACTGTTCTTCTAGTGTAGCCGTAGTTAGGCCACCACTTCAAGAACTCTGTAGCACCGCCTACATA
CCTCGCTCTGCTAATCCTGTTACCAGTGGCTGCTGCCAGTGGCGATAAGTCGTGTCTTACCGGGTTGGAC
TCAAGACGATAGTTACCGGATAAGGCGCAGCGGTCGGGCTGAACGGGGGGTTCGTGCACACAGCCCAGCT
TGGAGCGAACGACCTACACCGAACTGAGATACCTACAGCGTGAGCTATGAGAAAGCGCCACGCTTCCCGA
AGGGAGAAAGGCGGACAGGTATCCGGTAAGCGGCAGGGTCGGAACAGGAGAGCGCACGAGGGAGCTTCCA
GGGGGAAACGCCTGGTATCTTTATAGTCCTGTCGGGTTTCGCCACCTCTGACTTGAGCGTCGATTTTTGT
GATGCTCGTCAGGGGGGCGGAGCCTATGGAAAAACGCCAGCAACGCGGCCT
